>Addgene plasmid #53802 | Runx1_pCSdest | addgene partial sequence | sequence record 163592 | SP6 5'-ATTTAGGTGACACTATAG-3'
ATTCAAGGATCACAAGTTTGTACAAAAAAGCAGGCACCATGGCCTTCAGACAGCATATTTGAGTCATTTC
CTTCGTACCCACAGTGCTTCATGAGAGAATGCATACTTGGAATGAATCCTTCTAGAGACGTCCACGATGC
CAGCACGAGCCGCCGCTTCACGCCGCCTTCCACCGCGCTGAGCCCAGGCAAGATGAGCGAGGCGTTGCCG
CTGGGCGCCCCGGACGCCGGCGCTGCCCTGGCCGGCAAGCTGAGGAGCGGCGACCGCAGCATGGTGGAGG
TGCTGGCCGACCACCCGGGCGAGCTGGTGCGCACCGACAGCCCCAACTTCCTCTGCTCCGTGCTGCCTAC
GCACTGGCGCTGCAACAAGACCCTGCCCATCGCTTTCAAGGTGGTGGCCCTAGGGGATGTTCCAGATGGC
ACTCTGGTCACTGTGATGGCTGGCAATGATGAAAACTACTCGGCTGAGCTGAGAAATGCTACCGCAGCCA
TGAAGAACCAGGTTGCAAGATTTAATGACCTCAGGTTTGTCGGTCGAAGTGGAAGAGGGAAAAGCTTCAC
TCTGACCATCACTGTCTTCACAAACCCACCGCAAGTCGCCACCTACCACAGAGCCATCAAAATCACAGTG
GATGGGCCCCGAGAACCTCGAAGACATCGGCAGAAACTAGATGATCAGACCAAGCCCGGGAGCTTGTCCT
TTTCCGAGCGGCTCAGTGAACTGGAGCAGCTGCGGCGCACAGCCATGAGGGTCAGCCCACACCACCCAGC
CCCCACGCCCAACCCTCGTGCCTCCCTGAACCACTCCACTGCCTTTAACCCTCAGCCTCAGAGTCAGATG
CAGGATACAAGGCAGATC
