>Addgene plasmid #53802 | Runx1_pCSdest | addgene partial sequence | sequence record 163594 | EBV-rev 5'-GTGGTTTGTCCAAACTCATC-3'
ATACGACTCACTATAGTTCTAGAGGCTCGAGAGGATCACCACTTTGTACAAGAAAGCTGGGTTTCAGTAG
GGCCTCCACACGGCCTCCTCCAGGCGCGCGGAGGGCGCCATGTTGGTGGGGGAGTTGCTGTGGCTGCCCT
CGGCCTCCACCACGTCGCTCTGGTTCGGGAGGCTGGGGTTGAGCAGCGCGGAGCCGGTGGAGGCGTTGGT
GCAGGGCGGCAGGATGCGCGGCGGCGAGCGCTCGCCGCCCACCATGGAGAACTGGTAGGAGCCGGCCGAG
GCGCCGTAGTACAGGTGGTAGGAGGGCGAGCTGGCTTGGAACGGGCCTCCCTGCGCTTGCGACGAGCCGG
GGTAGGGCGGCGGCAGGTAGGTGTGGTAGCGCGTGGCCGAGCCCATGGCCGACATGCCGATGCCGATGCC
CGAGGTGACCGGCGTCGGGGAGTAGGTGAAGGCGCCTGGATAGTGCATGCGGGGGTCGGAGATGGAGGGC
AGCGCGGGGAACTGGCGCGGGTCGCTGAACGCTGTCAGGTCGGGTGCCGTTGAGAGTCGACTGGAAAGTT
CTGCAGAGAGGGTTGTCATGCCGCTGGCACGTCCAGGTGAAATGGGCGTTGCTGGGTGCACAGAAGGAGA
GGCAATGGATCCCAGGTATTGGTAGGACTGATCGTAGGACCACGGTGGGGATGGTTGGATCTGCCTTGTA
TCCTGCATCTGACTCTGAGGCTGAGGGTTAAAGGCAGTGGAGTGGTTCAGGGAGGCACGAGGGTTGGGCG
TGGGGGCTGGGTGGTGTGGGCTGACCCTCATGGCTGTGCGCCGCAGCTGCTCCAGTTCACTGAGC
