[The description below was written by a language model from this plasmid's Addgene catalogue record.]
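Description:
Runx1_pCSdest is a mammalian expression plasmid carrying a human RUNX1 cDNA (also known as AML1 or CBFA2, the alpha subunit of core binding factor) as an insert of about 1.8 kb in the pCSDest backbone, a roughly 4.1 kb Gateway destination vector. The insert was transferred by Gateway recombination, so the coding sequence is expected to be flanked by att recombination sites left from that reaction, although no feature table is supplied to confirm this. The plasmid is maintained at high copy number in E. coli under ampicillin selection. The record does not name the origin of replication, nor does it mention any epitope tags, reporters or eukaryotic selection markers. A depositor comment gives what appears to be a sequence accession for the source cDNA clone.

Two promoters are recorded upstream of the insert, CMV and SP6, and they serve different purposes. The CMV promoter drives strong constitutive transcription when the plasmid DNA is introduced into vertebrate cells. The SP6 bacteriophage promoter allows in vitro transcription of the insert, which can produce synthetic mRNA for microinjection into embryos. This dual arrangement fits the associated publication, a survey of how expression of human chromosome 21 genes affects early zebrafish development. RUNX1 lies on chromosome 21, and this construct seems to be one member of a clone set built to overexpress individual chromosome 21 genes and examine the resulting embryonic phenotypes. It could also be used for general overexpression of human RUNX1 in cultured mammalian cells.
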