Addgene plasmid #53802: Runx1_pCSdest
Depositing lab: Roger Reeves. Depositing organization: Johns Hopkins University and School of Medicine. Publication: Survey of Human Chromosome 21 Gene Expression Effects on Early Development in Danio rerio. Edie S, Zaghloul NA, Leitch CC, Klinedinst DK, Lebron J, Thole JF, McCallion AS, Katsanis N, Reeves RH. G3 (Bethesda). 2018 Jul 2;8(7):2215-2223. doi: 10.1534/g3.118.200144. PubMed 29760202.
Backbone
  Vector backbone: pCSDest
  Backbone manufacturer: Lawson Lab (Addgene Plasmid 22423)
  Backbone size w/o insert (bp): 4095
  Vector type: Mammalian Expression
Growth in bacteria
  Bacterial resistance: Ampicillin, 100 μg/mL
  Growth temperature: 37°C
  Growth strain: Top10
  Copy number: High Copy
Gene/Insert
  Gene/Insert name: Runx1
  Species: H. sapiens (human)
  Insert size (bp): 1784
  Entrez Gene: RUNX1 (a.k.a. AML1, AML1-EVI-1, AMLCR1, CBF2alpha, CBFA2, EVI-1, PEBP2aB, PEBP2alpha)
  Promoter: SP6 and CMV
  Cloning method: Gateway Cloning
  Sequencing primers: 5′ CMV-F; 3′ EBV-Rev
Terms and licenses: Academic/Nonprofit Terms; Industry Terms
Depositor comments: BC136381
How to cite: Runx1_pCSdest was a gift from Roger Reeves (Addgene plasmid # 53802 ; http://n2t.net/addgene:53802 ; RRID:Addgene_53802)
